>Addgene plasmid #183842 | JBL6405 | addgene full sequence | sequence record 366984 | Addgene NGS Result
GAATTCTAAAGATCTTTGACAGCTAGCTCAGTCCTAGGTATAATACTAGTCCGTTCTCAACGGGGTGCCA
CGCGTACGCGTGCGCTGAGAAAATACCCGTCGAACCTGATCCGGATAACGCCGGCCAAGGGATTTGAGGC
TCCTTCTCAAGTCCTTTGCCACTCTTTTTTGAGGTGCAAAGTGTTAAAAAAAATGAGCAAAGGAGAAGAA
CTTTTCACTGGAGTTGTCCCAATTCTTGTTGAATTAGATGGTGATGTTAATGGGCACAAATTTTCTGTCC
GTGGAGAGGGTGAAGGTGATGCTACAAACGGAAAACTCACCCTTAAATTTATTTGCACTACTGGAAAACT
ACCTGTTCCGTGGCCAACACTTGTCACTACTCTGACCTATGGTGTTCAATGCTTTTCCCGTTATCCGGAT
CACATGAAACGGCATGACTTTTTCAAGAGTGCCATGCCCGAAGGTTATGTACAGGAACGCACTATATCTT
TCAAAGATGACGGGACCTACAAGACGCGTGCTGAAGTCAAGTTTGAAGGTGATACCCTTGTTAATCGTAT
CGAGTTAAAGGGTATTGATTTTAAAGAAGATGGAAACATTCTTGGACACAAACTCGAGTACAACTTTAAC
TCACACAATGTATACATCACGGCAGACAAACAAAAGAATGGAATCAAAGCTAACTTCAAAATTCGCCACA
ACGTTGAAGATGGTTCCGTTCAACTAGCAGACCATTATCAACAAAATACTCCAATTGGCGATGGCCCTGT
CCTTTTACCAGACAACCATTACCTGTCGACACAATCTGTCCTTTCGAAAGATCCCAACGAAAAGCGTGAC
CACATGGTCCTTCTTGAGTTTGTAACTGCTGCTGGGATTACACATGGCATGGATGAGCTCTACAAATAAG
GATCTGAAGCTTGGGCCCGAACAAAAACTCATCTCAGAAGAGGATCTGAATAGCGCCGTCGACCATCATC
ATCATCATCATTGAGTTTAAACGGTCTCCAGCTTGGCTGTTTTGGCGGATGAGAGAAGATTTTCAGCCTG
ATACAGATTAAATCAGAACGCAGAAGCGGTCTGATAAAACAGAATTTGCCTGGCGGCAGTAGCGCGGTGG
TCCCACCTGACCCCATGCCGAACTCAGAAGTGAAACGCCGTAGCGCCGATGGTAGTGTGGGGTCTCCCCA
TGCGAGAGTAGGGAACTGCCAGGCATCAAATAAAACGAAAGGCTCAGTAGAAAGACTGGGCCTTTCGTTT
TATCTGTTGTTTGTCGGTGAACTGGATCCTTACTCGAGTCTAGACTGCAGTTGATCGGGCACGTAAGAGG
TTCCAACTTTCACCATAATGAAATAAGATCACTACCGGGCGTATTTTTTGAGTTATCGAGATTTTCAGGA
GCTAAGGAAGCTAAAATGGAGAAAAAAATCACTGGATATACCACCGTTGATATATCCCAATGGCATCGTA
AAGAACATTTTGAGGCATTTCAGTCAGTTGCTCAATGTACCTATAACCAGACCGTTCAGCTGGATATTAC
GGCCTTTTTAAAGACCGTAAAGAAAAATAAGCACAAGTTTTATCCGGCCTTTATTCACATTCTTGCCCGC
CTGATGAATGCTCATCCGGAATTTCGTATGGCAATGAAAGACGGTGAGCTGGTGATATGGGATAGTGTTC
ACCCTTGTTACACCGTTTTCCATGAGCAAACTGAAACGTTTTCATCGCTCTGGAGTGAATACCACGACGA
TTTCCGGCAGTTTCTACACATATATTCGCAAGATGTGGCGTGTTACGGTGAAAACCTGGCCTATTTCCCT
AAAGGGTTTATTGAGAATATGTTTTTCGTCTCAGCCAATCCCTGGGTGAGTTTCACCAGTTTTGATTTAA
ACGTGGCCAATATGGACAACTTCTTCGCCCCCGTTTTCACCATGGGCAAATATTATACGCAAGGCGACAA
GGTGCTGATGCCGCTGGCGATTCAGGTTCATCATGCCGTTTGTGATGGCTTCCATGTCGGCAGAATGCTT
AATGAATTACAACAGTACTGCGATGAGTGGCAGGGCGGGGCGTAATTTGATATCGAGCTCGCTTGGACTC
CTGTTGATAGATCCAGTAATGACCTCAGAACTCCATCTGGATTTGTTCAGAACGCTCGGTTGCCGCCGGG
CGTTTTTTATTGGTGAGAATCCAAGCCTCCGATCAACGTCTCATTTTCGCCAAAAGTTGGCCCAGGGCTT
CCCGGTATCAACAGGGACACCAGGATTTATTTATTCTGCGAAGTGATCTTCCGTCACAGGTATTTATTCG
GCGCAAAGTGCGTCGGGTGATGCTGCCAACTTACTGATTTAGTGTATGATGGTGTTTTTGAGGTGCTCCA
GTGGCTTCTGTTTCTATCAGCTGTCCCTCCTGTTCAGCTACTGACGGGGTGGTGCGTAACGGCAAAAGCA
CCGCCGGACATCAGCGCTAGCGGAGTGTATACTGGCTTACTATGTTGGCACTGATGAGGGTGTCAGTGAA
GTGCTTCATGTGGCAGGAGAAAAAAGGCTGCACCGGTGCGTCAGCAGAATATGTGATACAGGATATATTC
CGCTTCCTCGCTCACTGACTCGCTACGCTCGGTCGTTCGACTGCGGCGAGCGGAAATGGCTTACGAACGG
GGCGGAGATTTCCTGGAAGATGCCAGGAAGATACTTAACAGGGAAGTGAGAGGGCCGCGGCAAAGCCGTT
TTTCCATAGGCTCCGCCCCCCTGACAAGCATCACGAAATCTGACGCTCAAATCAGTGGTGGCGAAACCCG
ACAGGACTATAAAGATACCAGGCGTTTCCCCCTGGCGGCTCCCTCGTGCGCTCTCCTGTTCCTGCCTTTC
GGTTTACCGGTGTCATTCCGCTGTTATGGCCGCGTTTGTCTCATTCCACGCCTGACACTCAGTTCCGGGT
AGGCAGTTCGCTCCAAGCTGGACTGTATGCACGAACCCCCCGTTCAGTCCGACCGCTGCGCCTTATCCGG
TAACTATCGTCTTGAGTCCAACCCGGAAAGACATGCAAAAGCACCACTGGCAGCAGCCACTGGTAATTGA
TTTAGAGGAGTTAGTCTTGAAGTCATGCGCCGGTTAAGGCTAAACTGAAAGGACAAGTTTTGGTGACTGC
GCTCCTCCAAGCCAGTTACCTCGGTTCAAAGAGTTGGTAGCTCAGAGAACCTTCGAAAAACCGCCCTGCA
AGGCGGTTTTTTCGTTTTCAGAGCAAGAGATTACGCGCAGACCAAAACGATCTCAAGAAGATCATCTTAT
TAATCAGATAAAATATTTCTAGATTTCAGTGCAATTTATCTCTTCAAATGTAGCACCTGAAGTCAGCCCC
ATACGATATAAGTTGTAATTCTCATGTTTGACAGCTTATCATCGATAAGCTTCCGATGGCGCGCCGAGAG
GCTTTACACTTTATGCTTCCGGCT
Features (pLannotate 1.2.2; 14 found; start..end, strand, type, name):
     16..50      +  promoter       J23119(SpeI) promoter: bacterial promoter (Registry of Standard Biological Parts BBa J23119) modified to end with an SpeI site
     50..149     +  ncRNA          TPP: Accession: RF00059 - TPP riboswitch (THI element)
    193..906     +  CDS            Superfolder GFP: Superfolder GFP is a basic (constitutively fluorescent) green fluorescent protein published in 2005, derived from Aequorea victoria. It is reported to be a very rapidly-maturing weak dimer.
    974..991     +  CDS            capTEV™ (fragment): composite tag for in vivo biotinylation, TEV protease cleavage, and 6xHis tagging
   1098..1213    +  ncRNA          5S rRNA: Accession: RF00001 - 5S ribosomal RNA
   1217..1282    +  terminator     rrnB T1 terminator (fragment): transcription terminator T1 from the E. coli rrnB gene
   1318..1415    +  promoter       cat promoter: promoter of the E. coli cat gene encoding chloramphenicol acetyltransferase
   1416..2072    +  CDS            cat: CAT_ECOLX - Experimental evidence at protein level: Swiss-Prot protein existence level 1. This enzyme is an effector of chloramphenicol resistance in bacteria. From Escherichia coli. This protein is used as a marker in many commonly used cloning vectors, such as pACYC184.
   2096..2190    +  terminator     lambda t0 terminator: transcription terminator from phage lambda
   2326..2469    +  mobile_element IS1 (fragment): prokaryotic transposable element IS1
   2588..2643    -  rep_origin     RSF ori (fragment): Plasmids containing the RSF 1030 origin of replication can be propagated in E. coli cells that contain additional plasmids with compatible origins.
   2731..3276    -  rep_origin     p15A ori: Plasmids containing the medium-copy-number p15A origin of replication can be propagated in E. coli cells that contain a second plasmid with the ColE1 origin.
   3388..3412    +  promoter       tet promoter (fragment): E. coli promoter for tetracycline efflux protein gene
   3433..3454    +  promoter       lac UV5 promoter (fragment): E. coli lac promoter with an "up" mutation
