[The description below was written by a language model from this plasmid's Addgene catalogue record and pLannotate feature annotations shown in this document.]
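Description:
JBL6405 is a 3,454 bp bacterial expression plasmid built on a p15A backbone. It reports the activity of a mutant thiamine pyrophosphate (TPP) riboswitch in E. coli. It replicates from the p15A origin, which the record lists as low copy and which is compatible with ColE1-type plasmids. Selection is with chloramphenicol, through a cat gene driven by its own promoter and followed by the lambda t0 terminator.

The reporter cassette begins with the strong constitutive Anderson promoter J23119, in the version modified to end in an SpeI site. Directly downstream is the E. coli thiB TPP riboswitch (THI element) carrying a G76C point mutation, followed by the superfolder GFP coding sequence. Transcription ends in an rrnB-derived region containing 5S rRNA sequence and a fragment of the T1 terminator. Because the promoter is constitutive, differences in fluorescence reflect regulation by the riboswitch leader rather than transcription initiation. The thiB element is described in the associated publication as a translational riboswitch, so ligand binding is expected to act on translation of the downstream sfGFP. The insert was assembled by Gibson cloning.

The annotation also reports several short fragment matches: a capTEV tag piece after sfGFP, IS1, RSF ori, and tet and lac UV5 promoter fragments. These look like backbone remnants or partial matches rather than functional parts, and the record assigns them no role. The plasmid is suited to in vivo fluorescence assays comparing the G76C variant with other riboswitch versions, to examine how RNA structure underlies its regulatory function. The record does not state the specific effect of the G76C mutation.
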