Addgene plasmid #183842: JBL6405
Purpose: sfGFP reporter under the control of Mutant E. coli thiB TPP Riboswitch under the control of a Constitutive promoter
Depositing lab: Julius Lucks. Depositing organization: Northwestern University. Publication: A transient intermediate RNA structure underlies the regulatory function of the E. coli thiB TPP translational riboswitch. Berman KE, Steans R, Hertz LM, Lucks JB. RNA. 2023 Nov;29(11):1658-1672. doi: 10.1261/rna.079427.122. Epub 2023 Jul 7. PubMed 37419663.
Backbone
  Vector backbone: p15a
  Vector type: Bacterial Expression
Growth in bacteria
  Bacterial resistance: Chloramphenicol, 25 μg/mL
  Growth temperature: 37°C
  Growth strain: DH5alpha
  Copy number: Low Copy
Gene/Insert
  Gene/Insert name: E. coli thiB TPP Riboswitch (G76C) regulated sfGFP
  Species: E. coli
  Promoter: J23119 - Anderson Promoter
  Cloning method: Gibson Cloning
Terms and licenses: Academic/Nonprofit Terms; Industry Terms: Not Available to Industry
Depositor comments: Spe1/J23119 Promoter + G76C TPP thiB E. coli Riboswitch + sfGFP
How to cite: JBL6405 was a gift from Julius Lucks (Addgene plasmid # 183842 ; http://n2t.net/addgene:183842 ; RRID:Addgene_183842)
